>Addgene plasmid #15938 | pcDNA3-HtrA2-FLAG | addgene full sequence | sequence record 424719 | Addgene NGS Result
GTGTGTCAGTTAGGGTGTGGAAAGTCCCCAGGCTCCCCAGCAGGCAGAAGTATGCAAAGCATGCATCTCA
ATTAGTCAGCAACCAGGTGTGGAAAGTCCCCAGGCTCCCCAGCAGGCAGAAGTATGCAAAGCATGCATCT
CAATTAGTCAGCAACCATAGTCCCGCCCCTAACTCCGCCCATCCCGCCCCTAACTCCGCCCAGTTCCGCC
CATTCTCCGCCCCATGGCTGACTAATTTTTTTTATTTATGCAGAGGCCGAGGCCGCCTCTGCCTCTGAGC
TATTCCAGAAGTAGTGAGGAGGCTTTTTTGGAGGCCTAGGCTTTTGCAAAAAGCTCCCGGGAGCTTGTAT
ATCCATTTTCGGATCTGATCAAGAGACAGGATGAGGATCGTTTCGCATGATTGAACAAGATGGATTGCAC
GCAGGTTCTCCGGCCGCTTGGGTGGAGAGGCTATTCGGCTATGACTGGGCACAACAGACAATCGGCTGCT
CTGATGCCGCCGTGTTCCGGCTGTCAGCGCAGGGGCGCCCGGTTCTTTTTGTCAAGACCGACCTGTCCGG
TGCCCTGAATGAACTGCAGGACGAGGCAGCGCGGCTATCGTGGCTGGCCACGACGGGCGTTCCTTGCGCA
GCTGTGCTCGACGTTGTCACTGAAGCGGGAAGGGACTGGCTGCTATTGGGCGAAGTGCCGGGGCAGGATC
TCCTGTCATCTCACCTTGCTCCTGCCGAGAAAGTATCCATCATGGCTGATGCAATGCGGCGGCTGCATAC
GCTTGATCCGGCTACCTGCCCATTCGACCACCAAGCGAAACATCGCATCGAGCGAGCACGTACTCGGATG
GAAGCCGGTCTTGTCGATCAGGATGATCTGGACGAAGAGCATCAGGGGCTCGCGCCAGCCGAACTGTTCG
CCAGGCTCAAGGCGCGCATGCCCGACGGCGAGGATCTCGTCGTGACCCATGGCGATGCCTGCTTGCCGAA
TATCATGGTGGAAAATGGCCGCTTTTCTGGATTCATCGACTGTGGCCGGCTGGGTGTGGCGGACCGCTAT
CAGGACATAGCGTTGGCTACCCGTGATATTGCTGAAGAGCTTGGCGGCGAATGGGCTGACCGCTTCCTCG
TGCTTTACGGTATCGCCGCTCCCGATTCGCAGCGCATCGCCTTCTATCGCCTTCTTGACGAGTTCTTCTG
AGCGGGACTCTGGGGTTCGAAATGACCGACCAAGCGACGCCCAACCTGCCATCACGAGATTTCGATTCCA
CCGCCGCCTTCTATGAAAGGTTGGGCTTCGGAATCGTTTTCCGGGACGCCGGCTGGATGATCCTCCAGCG
CGGGGATCTCATGCTGGAGTTCTTCGCCCACCCCAACTTGTTTATTGCAGCTTATAATGGTTACAAATAA
AGCAATAGCATCACAAATTTCACAAATAAAGCATTTTTTTCACTGCATTCTAGTTGTGGTTTGTCCAAAC
TCATCAATGTATCTTATCATGTCTGTATACCGTCGACCTCTAGCTAGAGCTTGGCGTAATCATGGTCATA
GCTGTTTCCTGTGTGAAATTGTTATCCGCTCACAATTCCACACAACATACGAGCCGGAAGCATAAAGTGT
AAAGCCTGGGGTGCCTAATGAGTGAGCTAACTCACATTAATTGCGTTGCGCTCACTGCCCGCTTTCCAGT
CGGGAAACCTGTCGTGCCAGCTGCATTAATGAATCGGCCAACGCGCGGGGAGAGGCGGTTTGCGTATTGG
GCGCTCTTCCGCTTCCTCGCTCACTGACTCGCTGCGCTCGGTCGTTCGGCTGCGGCGAGCGGTATCAGCT
CACTCAAAGGCGGTAATACGGTTATCCACAGAATCAGGGGATAACGCAGGAAAGAACATGTGAGCAAAAG
GCCAGCAAAAGGCCAGGAACCGTAAAAAGGCCGCGTTGCTGGCGTTTTTCCATAGGCTCCGCCCCCCTGA
CGAGCATCACAAAAATCGACGCTCAAGTCAGAGGTGGCGAAACCCGACAGGACTATAAAGATACCAGGCG
TTTCCCCCTGGAAGCTCCCTCGTGCGCTCTCCTGTTCCGACCCTGCCGCTTACCGGATACCTGTCCGCCT
TTCTCCCTTCGGGAAGCGTGGCGCTTTCTCATAGCTCACGCTGTAGGTATCTCAGTTCGGTGTAGGTCGT
TCGCTCCAAGCTGGGCTGTGTGCACGAACCCCCCGTTCAGCCCGACCGCTGCGCCTTATCCGGTAACTAT
CGTCTTGAGTCCAACCCGGTAAGACACGACTTATCGCCACTGGCAGCAGCCACTGGTAACAGGATTAGCA
GAGCGAGGTATGTAGGCGGTGCTACAGAGTTCTTGAAGTGGTGGCCTAACTACGGCTACACTAGAAGAAC
AGTATTTGGTATCTGCGCTCTGCTGAAGCCAGTTACCTTCGGAAAAAGAGTTGGTAGCTCTTGATCCGGC
AAACAAACCACCGCTGGTAGCGGTGGTTTTTTTGTTTGCAAGCAGCAGATTACGCGCAGAAAAAAAGGAT
CTCAAGAAGATCCTTTGATCTTTTCTACGGGGTCTGACGCTCAGTGGAACGAAAACTCACGTTAAGGGAT
TTTGGTCATGAGATTATCAAAAAGGATCTTCACCTAGATCCTTTTAAATTAAAAATGAAGTTTTAAATCA
ATCTAAAGTATATATGAGTAAACTTGGTCTGACAGTTACCAATGCTTAATCAGTGAGGCACCTATCTCAG
CGATCTGTCTATTTCGTTCATCCATAGTTGCCTGACTCCCCGTCGTGTAGATAACTACGATACGGGAGGG
CTTACCATCTGGCCCCAGTGCTGCAATGATACCGCGAGACCCACGCTCACCGGCTCCAGATTTATCAGCA
ATAAACCAGCCAGCCGGAAGGGCCGAGCGCAGAAGTGGTCCTGCAACTTTATCCGCCTCCATCCAGTCTA
TTAATTGTTGCCGGGAAGCTAGAGTAAGTAGTTCGCCAGTTAATAGTTTGCGCAACGTTGTTGCCATTGC
TACAGGCATCGTGGTGTCACGCTCGTCGTTTGGTATGGCTTCATTCAGCTCCGGTTCCCAACGATCAAGG
CGAGTTACATGATCCCCCATGTTGTGCAAAAAAGCGGTTAGCTCCTTCGGTCCTCCGATCGTTGTCAGAA
GTAAGTTGGCCGCAGTGTTATCACTCATGGTTATGGCAGCACTGCATAATTCTCTTACTGTCATGCCATC
CGTAAGATGCTTTTCTGTGACTGGTGAGTACTCAACCAAGTCATTCTGAGAATAGTGTATGCGGCGACCG
AGTTGCTCTTGCCCGGCGTCAATACGGGATAATACCGCGCCACATAGCAGAACTTTAAAAGTGCTCATCA
TTGGAAAACGTTCTTCGGGGCGAAAACTCTCAAGGATCTTACCGCTGTTGAGATCCAGTTCGATGTAACC
CACTCGTGCACCCAACTGATCTTCAGCATCTTTTACTTTCACCAGCGTTTCTGGGTGAGCAAAAACAGGA
AGGCAAAATGCCGCAAAAAAGGGAATAAGGGCGACACGGAAATGTTGAATACTCATACTCTTCCTTTTTC
AATATTATTGAAGCATTTATCAGGGTTATTGTCTCATGAGCGGATACATATTTGAATGTATTTAGAAAAA
TAAACAAATAGGGGTTCCGCGCACATTTCCCCGAAAAGTGCCACCTGACGTCGACGGATCGGGAGATCTC
CCGATCCCCTATGGTGCACTCTCAGTACAATCTGCTCTGATGCCGCATAGTTAAGCCAGTATCTGCTCCC
TGCTTGTGTGTTGGAGGTCGCTGAGTAGTGCGCGAGCAAAATTTAAGCTACAACAAGGCAAGGCTTGACC
GACAATTGCATGAAGAATCTGCTTAGGGTTAGGCGTTTTGCGCTGCTTCGCGATGTACGGGCCAGATATA
CGCGTTGACATTGATTATTGACTAGTTATTAATAGTAATCAATTACGGGGTCATTAGTTCATAGCCCATA
TATGGAGTTCCGCGTTACATAACTTACGGTAAATGGCCCGCCTGGCTGACCGCCCAACGACCCCCGCCCA
TTGACGTCAATAATGACGTATGTTCCCATAGTAACGCCAATAGGGACTTTCCATTGACGTCAATGGGTGG
AGTATTTACGGTAAACTGCCCACTTGGCAGTACATCAAGTGTATCATATGCCAAGTACGCCCCCTATTGA
CGTCAATGACGGTAAATGGCCCGCCTGGCATTATGCCCAGTACATGACCTTATGGGACTTTCCTACTTGG
CAGTACATCTACGTATTAGTCATCGCTATTACCATGGTGATGCGGTTTTGGCAGTACATCAATGGGCGTG
GATAGCGGTTTGACTCACGGGGATTTCCAAGTCTCCACCCCATTGACGTCAATGGGAGTTTGTTTTGGCA
CCAAAATCAACGGGACTTTCCAAAATGTCGTAACAACTCCGCCCCATTGACGCAAATGGGCGGTAGGCGT
GTACGGTGGGAGGTCTATATAAGCAGAGCTCTCTGGCTAACTAGAGAACCCACTGCTTACTGGCTTATCG
AAATTAATACGACTCACTATAGGGAGACCCAAGCTTGGTACCACCACCATGGCTGCGCCGAGGGCGGGGC
GAGGTGCAGGCTGGAGCCTTCGGGCATGGCGGGCTTTGGGGGGCATTCGCTGGGGGAGGAGACCCCGTTT
GACCCCTGACCTCCGGGCCCTGCTGACGTCAGGAACTTCTGACCCCCGGGCCCGAGTGACTTATGGGACC
CCCAGTCTCTGGGCCCGGTTGTCTGTTGGGGTCACTGAACCCCGAGCATGCCTGACGTCTGGGACCCCGG
GTCCCCGGGCACAACTGACTGCGGTGACCCCAGATACCAGGACCCGGGAGGCCTCAGAGAACTCTGGAAC
CCGTTCGCGCGCGTGGCTGGCGGTGGCGCTGGGCGCTGGGGGGGCAGTGCTGTTGTTGTTGTGGGGCGGG
GGTCGGGGTCCTCCGGCCGTCCTCGCCGCCGTCCCTAGCCCGCCGCCCGCTTCTCCCCGGAGTCAGTACA
ACTTCATCGCAGATGTGGTGGAGAAGACAGCACCTGCCGTGGTCTATATCGAGATCCTGGACCGGCACCC
TTTCTTGGGCCGCGAGGTCCCTATCTCGAACGGCTCAGGATTCGTGGTGGCTGCCGATGGGCTCATTGTC
ACCAACGCCCATGTGGTGGCTGATCGGCGCAGAGTCCGTGTGAGACTGCTAAGCGGCGACACGTATGAGG
CCGTGGTCACAGCTGTGGACCCCGTGGCAGACATCGCAACGCTGAGGATTCAGACTAAGGAGCCTCTCCC
CACGCTGCCTCTGGGACGCTCAGCTGATGTCCGGCAAGGGGAGTTTGTTGTTGCCATGGGAAGTCCCTTT
GCACTGCAGAACACGATCACATCCGGCATTGTTAGCTCTGCTCAGCGTCCAGCCAGAGACCTGGGACTCC
CCCAAACCAATGTGGAATACATTCAAACTGATGCAGCTATTGATTTTGGAAACTCTGGAGGTCCCCTGGT
TAACCTGGATGGGGAGGTGATTGGAGTGAACACCATGAAGGTCACAGCTGGAATCTCCTTTGCCATCCCT
TCTGATCGTCTTCGAGAGTTTCTGCATCGTGGGGAAAAGAAGAACTCCTCCTCCGGAATCAGTGGGTCCC
AGCGGCGCTACATTGGGGTGATGATGCTGACCCTGAGTCCCAGCATCCTTGCTGAACTACAGCTTCGAGA
ACCAAGCTTTCCCGATGTTCAGCATGGTGTACTCATCCATAAAGTCATCCTGGGCTCCCCTGCACACCGG
GCTGGTCTGCGGCCTGGTGATGTGATTTTGGCCATTGGGGAGCAGATGGTACAAAATGCTGAAGATGTTT
ATGAAGCTGTTCGAACCCAATCCCAGTTGGCAGTGCAGATCCGGCGGGGACGAGAAACACTGACCTTATA
TGTGACCCCTGAGGTCACAGAAGACTACAAAGACGATGACGACAAATGACTCGAGCATGCATCTAGAGGG
CCCTATTCTATAGTGTCACCTAAATGCTAGAGCTCGCTGATCAGCCTCGACTGTGCCTTCTAGTTGCCAG
CCATCTGTTGTTTGCCCCTCCCCCGTGCCTTCCTTGACCCTGGAAGGTGCCACTCCCACTGTCCTTTCCT
AATAAAATGAGGAAATTGCATCGCATTGTCTGAGTAGGTGTCATTCTATTCTGGGGGGTGGGGTGGGGCA
GGACAGCAAGGGGGAGGATTGGGAAGACAATAGCAGGCATGCTGGGGATGCGGTGGGCTCTATGGCTTCT
GAGGCGGAAAGAACCAGCTGGGGCTCTAGGGGGTATCCCC
[124 nt withheld, positions 6341-6464]
C
[91 nt withheld, positions 6466-6556]
A
[49 nt withheld, positions 6558-6606]
CCTTTGACGTTGGAGTCCACGTTCTTT
[37 nt withheld, positions 6634-6670]
ACCCTATCTCGGTCTATTCTTTTGATTTATAAGGGATTTTGCCGATTTCGGCCTATTGGTTAAAAAATGA
GCTGATTTAACAAAAATTTAACGCGAATTAATTCTGTGGAAT
Features (pLannotate 1.2.2; 21 found; start..end, strand, type, name):
      1..330     +  promoter       SV40 promoter: SV40 enhancer and early promoter
    397..1188    +  CDS            neo: KKA2_KLEPN - Also known as kan, nptII. Experimental evidence at protein level: Swiss-Prot protein existence level 1. Resistance to kanamycin, neomycin, paromomycin, ribostamycin, butirosin and gentamicin B. From Klebsiella pneumoniae.
   1212..1370    +  CDS            ble (fragment): BLE_KLEPN - Experimental evidence at protein level: Swiss-Prot protein existence level 1. Binding protein with a strong affinity to the bleomycin family of antibiotics. Binds to CL990; an antimitotic-antibiotic compound. From Klebsiella pneumoniae.
   1365..1486    +  polyA_signal   SV40 poly(A) signal: SV40 polyadenylation signal
   1559..1575    -  protein_bind   lac operator: The lac repressor binds to the lac operator to inhibit transcription in E. coli. This inhibition can be relieved by adding lactose or isopropyl-β-D-thiogalactopyranoside (IPTG). lac repressor encoded by lacI
   1583..1613    -  promoter       lac promoter: promoter for the E. coli lac operon
   1628..1649    -  protein_bind   CAP binding site: CAP binding activates transcription in the presence of cAMP. E. coli catabolite activator protein
   1662..1754    -  CDS            lacI (fragment): lac repressor; lacI; The lac repressor binds to the lac operator to inhibit transcription in E. coli. This inhibition can be relieved by adding lactose or isopropyl-β-D-thiogalactopyranoside (IPTG).
   1937..2525    -  rep_origin     ori: high-copy-number ColE1/pMB1/pBR322/pUC origin of replication
   2696..3556    -  CDS            AmpR: β-lactamase; bla; confers resistance to ampicillin, carbenicillin, and related antibiotics
   3557..3661    -  promoter       AmpR promoter: bla
   3720..3772    -  misc_feature   bom (fragment): basis of mobility region from pBR322
   3927..4306    +  enhancer       CMV enhancer: human cytomegalovirus immediate early enhancer
   4307..4510    +  promoter       CMV promoter: human cytomegalovirus (CMV) immediate early promoter
   4506..4539    +  LTR            5' LTR (truncated) (fragment): truncated 5' long terminal repeat (LTR) from HIV-1
   4555..4573    +  promoter       T7 promoter: promoter for bacteriophage T7 RNA polymerase
   4599..5972    +  CDS            HTRA2: HTRA2_HUMAN - Also known as OMI, PRSS25. Experimental evidence at protein level: Swiss-Prot protein existence level 1. Serine protease that shows proteolytic activity against a non-specific substrate beta-casein. Promotes or induces cell death either by direct binding to and inhibition of BIRC proteins (also called inhibitor of apoptosis proteins, IAPs), leading to an increase in caspase activity, or by a BIRC inhibition-independent, caspase- independent and serine protease activity-dependent mechanism. Cleaves THAP5 and promotes its degradation during apoptosis. Isoform 2 seems to be proteoly
   6027..6045    -  promoter       SP6 promoter: promoter for bacteriophage SP6 RNA polymerase
   6071..6295    +  polyA_signal   bGH poly(A) signal: bovine growth hormone polyadenylation signal
   6299..6320    +  promoter       SV40 promoter (fragment): SV40 enhancer and early promoter
   6341..6769    +  rep_origin     f1 ori (sequence partly withheld): f1 bacteriophage origin of replication; arrow indicates direction of (+) strand synthesis
