[The description below was written by a language model from this plasmid's Addgene catalogue record and pLannotate feature annotations shown in this document.]
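Description:
pcDNA3-HtrA2-FLAG is a mammalian expression plasmid built on the Invitrogen pcDNA3 backbone and carrying the human HTRA2 cDNA (also known as Omi or PRSS25), which encodes a mitochondrial serine protease implicated in cell death and linked to the PARK13 Parkinson's disease locus. The insert was cloned between KpnI and XhoI sites, both retained, and is recorded as bearing a C-terminal FLAG epitope for antibody detection or immunoprecipitation. The feature table annotates the HTRA2 coding sequence but does not list the FLAG tag as a separate feature. The sequenced plasmid is 6,782 nt, somewhat shorter than the sum of the catalogue's stated backbone and insert sizes.

Expression in mammalian cells is driven by the human cytomegalovirus immediate-early enhancer and promoter, with transcripts terminated by the bovine growth hormone polyadenylation signal. T7 and SP6 phage promoters flank the insert and allow in vitro transcription in either orientation. A separate cassette, in which the SV40 enhancer/early promoter drives the neomycin phosphotransferase gene followed by an SV40 poly(A) signal, permits G418 selection of stable transfectants. In E. coli the plasmid is maintained through a high-copy ColE1/pUC-type origin and selected with ampicillin via the β-lactamase gene; an f1 origin is also present for single-stranded DNA production. Small annotated fragments (ble, lacI, bom, an HIV-1 LTR-like stretch) appear to be backbone remnants or short sequence matches without functional roles.

The construct was deposited with a study showing that HtrA2 is regulated by the Parkinson's disease-associated kinase PINK1, and it suits transient or stable overexpression of tagged HtrA2 in cultured mammalian cells.
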