Addgene plasmid #15938: pcDNA3-HtrA2-FLAG
Depositing lab: L. Miguel Martins. Depositing organization: MRC Toxicology Unit (Inactive). Publication: The mitochondrial protease HtrA2 is regulated by Parkinson's disease-associated kinase PINK1. Plun-Favreau H, Klupsch K, Moisoi N, Gandhi S, Kjaer S, Frith D, Harvey K, Deas E, Harvey RJ, McDonald N, Wood NW, Martins LM, Downward J. Nat Cell Biol. 2007 Nov;9(11):1243-52. doi: 10.1038/ncb1644. Epub 2007 Sep 30. PubMed 17906618.
Backbone
  Vector backbone: pcDNA3
  Backbone manufacturer: Invitrogen
  Backbone size w/o insert (bp): 5446
  Vector type: Mammalian Expression
  Selectable markers: Neomycin (select with G418)
Growth in bacteria
  Bacterial resistance: Ampicillin, 100 μg/mL
  Growth temperature: 37°C
  Growth strain: DH5alpha
  Copy number: Unknown
Gene/Insert
  Gene/Insert name: HtrA2 (alt names: Omi; PRSS25)
  Species: H. sapiens (human)
  Insert size (bp): 1750
  GenBank ID: NM_145074
  Entrez Gene: HTRA2 (a.k.a. MGCA8, OMI, PARK13, PRSS25)
  Tag / fusion protein: FLAG (C terminal on insert)
  Cloning method: Restriction Enzyme; 5′ cloning site KpnI (not destroyed); 3′ cloning site XhoI (not destroyed)
  Sequencing primers: 5′ CMV-Forward; 3′ BGH Reverse
Terms and licenses: Academic/Nonprofit Terms; Industry Terms: Not Available to Industry
Depositor comments: This construct was used in the experiments described in figure 5
How to cite: pcDNA3-HtrA2-FLAG was a gift from L. Miguel Martins (Addgene plasmid # 15938 ; http://n2t.net/addgene:15938 ; RRID:Addgene_15938)
