>Addgene plasmid #15938 | pcDNA3-HtrA2-FLAG | addgene partial sequence | sequence record 22312 | CMV-F 5'-CGCAAATGGGCGGTAGGCGTG-3'
GCAGAGCTCTCTGGCTACTAGAGAACCCACTGCTTACTGGCTTATCGAAATTAATACGACTCACTATAGG
GAGACCCAAGCTTGGTACCACCACCATGGCTGCGCCGAGGGCGGGGCGAGGTGCAGGCTGGAGCCTTCGG
GCATGGCGGGCTTTGGGGGGCATTCGCTGGGGGAGGAGACCCCGTTTGACCCCTGACCTCCGGGCCCTGC
TGACGTCAGGAACTTCTGACCCCCGGGCCCGAGTGACTTATGGGACCCCCAGTCTCTGGGCCCGGTTGTC
TGTTGGGGTCACTGAACCCCGAGCATGCCTGACGTCTGGGACCCCGGGTCCCCGGGCACAACTGACTGCG
GTGACCCCAGATACCAGGACCCGGGAGGCCTCAGAGAACTCTGGAACCCGTTCGCGCGCGTGGCTGGCGG
TGGCGCTGGGCGCTGGGGGGGCAGTGCTGTTGTTGTTGTGGGGCG
